Addgene plasmid #37130: pLSSmOrange-N1
Depositing lab: Vladislav Verkhusha. Depositing organization: Albert Einstein College of Medicine. Publication: An Orange Fluorescent Protein with a Large Stokes Shift for Single-Excitation Multicolor FCCS and FRET Imaging. Shcherbakova DM, Hink MA, Joosen L, Gadella TW, Verkhusha VV. J Am Chem Soc. 2012 May 9;134(18):7913-23. doi: 10.1021/ja3018972 PubMed 22486524.
Backbone
  Vector backbone: pN1
  Backbone manufacturer: Clontech
  Backbone size w/o insert (bp): 4013
  Total vector size (bp): 4723
  Vector type: Mammalian Expression
  Selectable markers: Neomycin (select with G418)
Growth in bacteria
  Bacterial resistance: Kanamycin, 50 μg/mL
  Growth temperature: 37°C
  Growth strain: DH5alpha
  Copy number: High Copy
Gene/Insert
  Gene/Insert name: LSSmOrange
  Insert size (bp): 710
  Mutation: A44V/F84L/W145M/I165D/M167L/G202D compared to mOrange (but numbering relative to EGFP)
  Promoter: CMV
  Cloning method: Restriction Enzyme; 5′ cloning site AgeI (not destroyed); 3′ cloning site NotI (not destroyed)
  Sequencing primers: 5′ CMV-F; 3′ SV40pA-R
Terms and licenses: Academic/Nonprofit Terms; Industry Terms: Not Available to Industry
How to cite: pLSSmOrange-N1 was a gift from Vladislav Verkhusha (Addgene plasmid # 37130 ; http://n2t.net/addgene:37130 ; RRID:Addgene_37130)
