[The description below was written by a language model from this plasmid's Addgene catalogue record and pLannotate feature annotations shown in this document.]
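Description:
pLSSmOrange-N1 is a mammalian expression plasmid built on the Clontech N1-series backbone (pN1), with a total size of about 4.7 kb. It is maintained in E. coli through a high-copy ColE1/pUC-type origin and selected with kanamycin. The same NeoR/KanR gene (Tn5 aminoglycoside phosphotransferase) serves both hosts: a bacterial bla-type promoter drives it in E. coli, while the adjacent SV40 enhancer/early promoter drives it in mammalian cells, where it allows G418 selection of stable transfectants. An HSV TK polyadenylation signal terminates this cassette. An f1 bacteriophage origin is also present, which permits production of single-stranded DNA. The short ble, bGH poly(A) and SV40 large T antigen fragments listed in the annotation appear to be partial matches to backbone sequence rather than functional elements.

The payload is a roughly 710 bp, mammalian codon-optimized coding sequence for LSSmOrange, a monomeric orange fluorescent protein with a large Stokes shift. It derives from mOrange and carries the substitutions A44V, F84L, W145M, I165D, M167L and G202D (numbered relative to EGFP). The gene sits between intact AgeI and NotI sites and is expressed from the human CMV immediate-early enhancer and promoter, with an SV40 poly(A) signal downstream. A multiple cloning site lies between the promoter and the fluorescent protein. In the N1 layout this lets a gene of interest be inserted in frame upstream, producing a fusion with LSSmOrange at its C-terminus. Without an insert, the plasmid expresses the free fluorescent protein. The associated publication points to uses in single-excitation multicolour fluorescence cross-correlation spectroscopy and FRET imaging.
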