Features (pLannotate 1.2.2; 14 found; start..end, strand, type, name):
      1..122     -  polyA_signal   SV40 poly(A) signal: SV40 polyadenylation signal
    145..228     -  CDS            large T antigen (fragment): large T antigen from SV40 (simian virus 40)
    244..954     -  CDS            LSSmOrange: monomeric orange fluorescent protein with a large Stokes shift (Shcherbakova et al., 2012) mammalian codon-optimized
    962..1042    -  misc_feature   MCS: multiple cloning site
   1065..1268    -  promoter       CMV promoter: human cytomegalovirus (CMV) immediate early promoter
   1269..1572    -  enhancer       CMV enhancer: human cytomegalovirus immediate early enhancer
   1747..2335    -  rep_origin     ori: high-copy-number ColE1/pMB1/pBR322/pUC origin of replication
   2557..2573    +  polyA_signal   bGH poly(A) signal (fragment): bovine growth hormone polyadenylation signal
   2664..2711    -  polyA_signal   HSV TK poly(A) signal: herpes simplex virus thymidine kinase polyadenylation signal (Cole and Stacy, 1985)
   2770..2922    -  CDS            ble (fragment): BLE_KLEPN - Experimental evidence at protein level: Swiss-Prot protein existence level 1. Binding protein with a strong affinity to the bleomycin family of antibiotics. Binds to CL990; an antimitotic-antibiotic compound. From Klebsiella pneumoniae.
   2943..3737    -  CDS            NeoR/KanR: aminoglycoside phosphotransferase from Tn5; aph(3')-II (or nptII); confers resistance to neomycin, kanamycin, and G418 (Geneticin®)
   3772..4129    -  promoter       SV40 promoter: SV40 enhancer and early promoter
   4131..4235    -  promoter       AmpR promoter: bla
   4262..4690    +  rep_origin     f1 ori (sequence partly withheld): f1 bacteriophage origin of replication; arrow indicates direction of (+) strand synthesis
>Addgene plasmid #37130 | pLSSmOrange-N1 | addgene full sequence | sequence record 243851 | Addgene NGS Result
TAAGATACATTGATGAGTTTGGACAAACCACAACTAGAATGCAGTGAAAAAAATGCTTTATTTGTGAAAT
TTGTGATGCTATTGCTTTATTTGTAACCATTATAAGCTGCAATAAACAAGTTAACAACAACAATTGCATT
CATTTTATGTTTCAGGTTCAGGGGGAGGTGTGGGAGGTTTTTTAAAGCAAGTAAAACCTCTACAAATGTG
GTATGGCTGATTATGATCTAGAGTCGCGGCCGCTTACTTGTACAGCTCGTCCATGCCGCCGGTGGAGTGG
CGGCCCTCGGCGCGTTCGTACTGTTCCACGATGGTGTAGTCCTCGTTGTGGGAGGTGATGTCCAACTTGA
TGTCGACGATGTAGGCGCCGGGCAACTGCACGGGCTTCTTGGCCTTGTAGGTGGTCTTGACCTCGGAGGT
GTAGTGGCCGCCGTCCTTCAGCTTCAGCCTGAGCTTGTCCTCGCCCTTCAGGGCGCCGTCCTCGGGGTAC
ATCCGCTCGGAGGAGGCCTCCATGCCCATGGTCTTCTTCTGCATTACGGGGCCGTCGGAGGGGAAGTTGG
TGCCGCGCAGCTTCACCTTGTAGATGAACTCGCCGTCCTGCAGGGAGGAGTCCTGAGTCACGGTCACCAC
GCCGCCGTCCTCGAAGTTCATCACGCGCTCCCACTTGAAGCCCTCGGGGAAGGACAGCTTGAGGTAGTCG
GGGATGTCGGCGGGGTGCTTCACGTAGGCCTTGGAGCCGTAGGTGAACTGAGGGGACAAGATGTCCCAGG
CGAAGGGCAGGGGGCCACCCTTGGTCACCTTCAGCTTAACGGTCTGAAAGCCCTCGTAGGGGCGGCCCTC
GCCCTCGCCCTCGATCTCGAACTCGTGGCCGTTCACGGAGCCCTCCATGCGCACCTTGAAGCGCATGAAC
TCCTTGATGATGGCCATGTTATTCTCCTCGCCCTTGCTCACCATGGTGGCGACCGGTGGATCCCGGGCCC
GCGGTACCGTCGACTGCAGAATTCGAAGCTTGAGCTCGAGATCTGAGTCCGGTAGCGCTAGCGGATCTGA
CGGTTCACTAAACCAGCTCTGCTTATATAGACCTCCCACCGTACACGCCTACCGCCCATTTGCGTCAATG
GGGCGGAGTTGTTACGACATTTTGGAAAGTCCCGTTGATTTTGGTGCCAAAACAAACTCCCATTGACGTC
AATGGGGTGGAGACTTGGAAATCCCCGTGAGTCAAACCGCTATCCACGCCCATTGATGTACTGCCAAAAC
CGCATCACCATGGTAATAGCGATGACTAATACGTAGATGTACTGCCAAGTAGGAAAGTCCCATAAGGTCA
TGTACTGGGCATAATGCCAGGCGGGCCATTTACCGTCATTGACGTCAATAGGGGGCGTACTTGGCATATG
ATACACTTGATGTACTGCCAAGTGGGCAGTTTACCGTAAATACTCCACCCATTGACGTCAATGGAAAGTC
CCTATTGGCGTTACTATGGGAACATACGTCATTATTGACGTCAATGGGCGGGGGTCGTTGGGCGGTCAGC
CAGGCGGGCCATTTACCGTAAGTTATGTAACGCGGAACTCCATATATGGGCTATGAACTAATGACCCCGT
AATTGATTACTATTAATAACTAATGCATGGCGGTAATACGGTTATCCACAGAATCAGGGGATAACGCAGG
AAAGAACATGTGAGCAAAAGGCCAGCAAAAGGCCAGGAACCGTAAAAAGGCCGCGTTGCTGGCGTTTTTC
CATAGGCTCCGCCCCCCTGACGAGCATCACAAAAATCGACGCTCAAGTCAGAGGTGGCGAAACCCGACAG
GACTATAAAGATACCAGGCGTTTCCCCCTGGAAGCTCCCTCGTGCGCTCTCCTGTTCCGACCCTGCCGCT
TACCGGATACCTGTCCGCCTTTCTCCCTTCGGGAAGCGTGGCGCTTTCTCATAGCTCACGCTGTAGGTAT
CTCAGTTCGGTGTAGGTCGTTCGCTCCAAGCTGGGCTGTGTGCACGAACCCCCCGTTCAGCCCGACCGCT
GCGCCTTATCCGGTAACTATCGTCTTGAGTCCAACCCGGTAAGACACGACTTATCGCCACTGGCAGCAGC
CACTGGTAACAGGATTAGCAGAGCGAGGTATGTAGGCGGTGCTACAGAGTTCTTGAAGTGGTGGCCTAAC
TACGGCTACACTAGAAGAACAGTATTTGGTATCTGCGCTCTGCTGAAGCCAGTTACCTTCGGAAAAAGAG
TTGGTAGCTCTTGATCCGGCAAACAAACCACCGCTGGTAGCGGTGGTTTTTTTGTTTGCAAGCAGCAGAT
TACGCGCAGAAAAAAAGGATCTCAAGAAGATCCTTTGATCTTTTCTACGGGGTCTGACGCTCAGTGGAAC
GAAAACTCACGTTAAGGGATTTTGGTCATGAGATTATCAAAAAGGATCTTCACCTAGATCCTTTTAAATT
AAAAATGAAGTTTTAAATCAATCTAAAGTATATATGAGTAACCTGAGGCTATGGCAGGGCCTGCCGCCCC
GACGTTGGCTGCGAGCCCTGGGCCTTCACCCGAACTTGGGGGGTGGGGTGGGGAAAAGGAAGAAACGCGG
GCGTATTGGCCCCAATGGGGTCTCGGTGGGGTATCGACAGAGTGCCAGCCCTGGGACCGAACCCCGCGTT
TATGAACAAACGACCCAACACCGTGCGTTTTATTCTGTCTTTTTATTGCCGTCATAGCGCGGGTTCCTTC
CGGTATTGTCTCCTTCCGTGTTTCAGTTAGCCTCCCCCTAGGGTGGGCGAAGAACTCCAGCATGAGATCC
CCGCGCTGGAGGATCATCCAGCCGGCGTCCCGGAAAACGATTCCGAAGCCCAACCTTTCATAGAAGGCGG
CGGTGGAATCGAAATCTCGTGATGGCAGGTTGGGCGTCGCTTGGTCGGTCATTTCGAACCCCAGAGTCCC
GCTCAGAAGAACTCGTCAAGAAGGCGATAGAAGGCGATGCGCTGCGAATCGGGAGCGGCGATACCGTAAA
GCACGAGGAAGCGGTCAGCCCATTCGCCGCCAAGCTCTTCAGCAATATCACGGGTAGCCAACGCTATGTC
CTGATAGCGGTCCGCCACACCCAGCCGGCCACAGTCGATGAATCCAGAAAAGCGGCCATTTTCCACCATG
ATATTCGGCAAGCAGGCATCGCCATGGGTCACGACGAGATCCTCGCCGTCGGGCATGCTCGCCTTGAGCC
TGGCGAACAGTTCGGCTGGCGCGAGCCCCTGATGCTCTTCGTCCAGATCATCCTGATCGACAAGACCGGC
TTCCATCCGAGTACGTGCTCGCTCGATGCGATGTTTCGCTTGGTGGTCGAATGGGCAGGTAGCCGGATCA
AGCGTATGCAGCCGCCGCATTGCATCAGCCATGATGGATACTTTCTCGGCAGGAGCAAGGTGAGATGACA
GGAGATCCTGCCCCGGCACTTCGCCCAATAGCAGCCAGTCCCTTCCCGCTTCAGTGACAACGTCGAGCAC
AGCTGCGCAAGGAACGCCCGTCGTGGCCAGCCACGATAGCCGCGCTGCCTCGTCTTGCAGTTCATTCAGG
GCACCGGACAGGTCGGTCTTGACAAAAAGAACCGGGCGCCCCTGCGCTGACAGCCGGAACACGGCGGCAT
CAGAGCAGCCGATTGTCTGTTGTGCCCAGTCATAGCCGAATAGCCTCTCCACCCAAGCGGCCGGAGAACC
TGCGTGCAATCCATCTTGTTCAATCATGCGAAACGATCCTCATCCTGTCTCTTGATCGATCTTTGCAAAA
GCCTAGGCCTCCAAAAAAGCCTCCTCACTACTTCTGGAATAGCTCAGAGGCCGAGGCGGCCTCGGCCTCT
GCATAAATAAAAAAAATTAGTCAGCCATGGGGCGGAGAATGGGCGGAACTGGGCGGAGTTAGGGGCGGGA
TGGGCGGAGTTAGGGGCGGGACTATGGTTGCTGACTAATTGAGATGCATGCTTTGCATACTTCTGCCTGC
TGGGGAGCCTGGGGACTTTCCACACCTGGTTGCTGACTAATTGAGATGCATGCTTTGCATACTTCTGCCT
GCTGGGGAGCCTGGGGACTTTCCACACCCTAACTGACACACATTCCACAGCTGGTTCTTTCCGCCTCAGG
ACTCTTCCTTTTTCAATATTATTGAAGCATTTATCAGGGTTATTGTCTCATGAGCGGATACATATTTGAA
TGTATTTAGAAAAATAAACAAATAGGGGTTCCGCGCACATTTCCCCGAAAAGTGCCACCTG
[124 nt withheld, positions 4262-4385]
C
[91 nt withheld, positions 4387-4477]
A
[49 nt withheld, positions 4479-4527]
CCTTTGACGTTGGAGTCCACGTTCTTT
[37 nt withheld, positions 4555-4591]
ACCCTATCTCGGTCTATTCTTTTGATTTATAAGGGATTTTGCCGATTTCGGCCTATTGGTTAAAAAATGA
GCTGATTTAACAAAAATTTAACGCGAATTTTAACAAAATATTAACGCTTACAATTTACGCCT
