>Addgene plasmid #37130 | pLSSmOrange-N1 | addgene partial sequence | sequence record 47341 | SV40pA-rev
GTTAACAACAACAATTGCATTCATTTTATGTTTCAGGTTCAGGGGGAGGTGTGGGAGGTTTTTTAAAGCA
AGTAAAACCTCTACAAATGTGGTATGGCTGATTATGATCTAGAGTCGCGGCCGCTTACTTGTACAGCTCG
TCCATGCCGCCGGTGGAGTGGCGGCCCTCGGCGCGTTCGTACTGTTCCACGATGGTGTAGTCCTCGTTGT
GGGAGGTGATGTCCAACTTGATGTCGACGATGTAGGCGCCGGGCAACTGCACGGGCTTCTTGGCCTTGTA
GGTGGTCTTGACCTCGGAGGTGTAGTGGCCGCCGTCCTTCAGCTTCAGCCTGAGCTTGTCCTCGCCCTTC
AGGGCGCCGTCCTCGGGGTACATCCGCTCGGAGGAGGCCTCCATGCCCATGGTCTTCTTCTGCATTACGG
GGCCGTCGGAGGGGAAGTTGGTGCCGCGCAGCTTCACCTTGTAGATGAACTCGCCGTCCTGCAGGGAGGA
GTCCTGAGTCACGGTCACCACGCCGCCGTCCTCGAAGTTCATCACGCGCTCCCACTTGAAGCCCTCGGGG
AAGGACAGCTTGAGGTAGTCGGGGATGTCGGCGGGGTGCTTCACGTAGGCCTTGGAGCCGTAGGTGAACT
GAGGGGACAAGATGTCCCAGGCGAAGGGCAGGGGGCCACCCTTGGTCACCTTCAGCTTAACGGTCTGAAA
GCCCTCGTAGGGGCGGCCCTCGCCCTCGCCCTCGATCTCGAACTCGTGGCCGTTCACGGAGCCCTCCATG
CGCACCTTGAAGCGCATGAACTCCTTGATGATGGCCATGTTATTCTCCTCGCCCTTGCTCACCATGGTGG
CGACCGGTGGATCCCGGGCCCGCGGTACCGTCGACTGCAGAATTCGAAGCTTGAGCTCGAGATCTGAGTC
CGGTAGCGCTAGCGGATCTGACGG
