>Addgene plasmid #37130 | pLSSmOrange-N1 | addgene partial sequence | sequence record 47342 | CMV-F 5'-CGCAAATGGGCGGTAGGCGTG-3'
GTGAACCGTCAGATCCGCTAGCGCTACCGGACTCAGATCTCGAGCTCAAGCTTCGAATTCTGCAGTCGAC
GGTACCGCGGGCCCGGGATCCACCGGTCGCCACCATGGTGAGCAAGGGCGAGGAGAATAACATGGCCATC
ATCAAGGAGTTCATGCGCTTCAAGGTGCGCATGGAGGGCTCCGTGAACGGCCACGAGTTCGAGATCGAGG
GCGAGGGCGAGGGCCGCCCCTACGAGGGCTTTCAGACCGTTAAGCTGAAGGTGACCAAGGGTGGCCCCCT
GCCCTTCGCCTGGGACATCTTGTCCCCTCAGTTCACCTACGGCTCCAAGGCCTACGTGAAGCACCCCGCC
GACATCCCCGACTACCTCAAGCTGTCCTTCCCCGAGGGCTTCAAGTGGGAGCGCGTGATGAACTTCGAGG
ACGGCGGCGTGGTGACCGTGACTCAGGACTCCTCCCTGCAGGACGGCGAGTTCATCTACAAGGTGAAGCT
GCGCGGCACCAACTTCCCCTCCGACGGCCCCGTAATGCAGAAGAAGACCATGGGCATGGAGGCCTCCTCC
GAGCGGATGTACCCCGAGGACGGCGCCCTGAAGGGCGAGGACAAGCTCAGGCTGAAGCTGAAGGACGGCG
GCCACTACACCTCCGAGGTCAAGACCACCTACAAGGCCAAGAAGCCCGTGCAGTTGCCCGGCGCCTACAT
CGTCGACATCAAGTTGGACATCACCTCCCACAACGAGGACTACACCATCGTGGAACAGTACGAACGCGCC
GAGGGCCGCCACTCCACCGGCGGCATGGACGAGCTGTACAAGTAAGCGGCCGCGACTCTAGATCATAATC
AGCCATACCACATTTGTAGAGGTTTTACTTGCTTTAAAAAACCTCCCACACCTCCCCCTGAACCTGAAAC
ATAAAATGAATGCAATTGTTGTTGTACTGTTGCTAGT
